Addgene plasmid #127299: pcDNA3.1(+)/AUG-nLuc-3XFLAG
Purpose: Express 3xFLAG tagged nanoLuciferase (nLuc) from AUG start codon
Depositing lab: Jeremy Wilusz. Publication: Ribosome queuing enables non-AUG translation to be resistant to multiple protein synthesis inhibitors. Kearse MG, Goldman DH, Choi J, Nwaezeapu C, Liang D, Green KM, Goldstrohm AC, Todd PK, Green R, Wilusz JE. Genes Dev. 2019 Jun 6. pii: gad.324715.119. doi: 10.1101/gad.324715.119. PubMed 31171704.
Backbone
  Vector backbone: pcDNA3.1(+)
  Total vector size (bp): 5977
  Vector type: Mammalian Expression
  Selectable markers: Neomycin (select with G418)
Growth in bacteria
  Bacterial resistance: Ampicillin, 100 μg/mL
  Growth temperature: 37°C
  Growth strain: DH5alpha
  Copy number: High Copy
Gene/Insert
  Gene/Insert name: nanoLuciferase (alt name: nLuc)
  Promoter: CMV
  Tag / fusion protein: 3xFLAG (C terminal on insert)
  Cloning method: Restriction Enzyme; 5′ cloning site HindIII (not destroyed); 3′ cloning site ApaI (not destroyed)
  Sequencing primers: 5′ CGCAAATGGGCGGTAGGCGTG
Terms and licenses: Academic/Nonprofit Terms; Industry Terms: Not Available to Industry
How to cite: pcDNA3.1(+)/AUG-nLuc-3XFLAG was a gift from Jeremy Wilusz (Addgene plasmid # 127299 ; http://n2t.net/addgene:127299 ; RRID:Addgene_127299)
