[The description below was written by a language model from this plasmid's Addgene catalogue record and pLannotate feature annotations shown in this document.]
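Description:
pcDNA3.1(+)/AUG-nLuc-3XFLAG is a mammalian expression plasmid of about 6 kb built on the pcDNA3.1(+) backbone. It carries a human codon-optimized NanoLuc luciferase (nLuc) coding sequence fused at its C terminus to a 3xFLAG epitope tag. The insert was cloned between the HindIII and ApaI sites of the polylinker, both of which are retained. Transcription in mammalian cells is driven by the human cytomegalovirus immediate early enhancer and promoter and is terminated by the bovine growth hormone polyadenylation signal. A T7 promoter lies between the CMV promoter and the open reading frame, which would allow the same reporter mRNA to be made by in vitro transcription. As the name and stated purpose indicate, translation of the reporter starts at a canonical AUG codon.

In E. coli the plasmid is maintained at high copy through a ColE1/pUC-type origin and selected with ampicillin via the β-lactamase gene. An f1 origin is also present. For mammalian cells, an SV40 early promoter drives the neomycin phosphotransferase gene, followed by an SV40 polyadenylation signal, allowing G418 selection of stable transfectants. Several short annotations in the feature table appear to be partial sequence matches within standard backbone regions rather than functional elements. These include the HIV-1 LTR fragment, the ble and lacI fragments, a small SV40 promoter fragment and the bom fragment.

The construct gives a sensitive luminescent readout of protein synthesis, and the FLAG tag allows immunodetection of the product. The associated publication concerns non-AUG translation and its resistance to protein synthesis inhibitors. This suggests the plasmid serves as the AUG-initiated reference reporter for comparison with non-AUG start codon reporters, although the record does not describe any such variants.
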