Features (pLannotate 1.2.2; 21 found; start..end, strand, type, name):
     28..80      -  misc_feature   bom (fragment): basis of mobility region from pBR322
    235..614     +  enhancer       CMV enhancer: human cytomegalovirus immediate early enhancer
    615..818     +  promoter       CMV promoter: human cytomegalovirus (CMV) immediate early promoter
    814..847     +  LTR            5' LTR (truncated) (fragment): truncated 5' long terminal repeat (LTR) from HIV-1
    863..881     +  promoter       T7 promoter: promoter for bacteriophage T7 RNA polymerase
    949..1461    +  CDS            Nluc: NanoLuc® luciferase human codon-optimized
   1462..1527    +  CDS            3xFLAG: three tandem FLAG® epitope tags, followed by an enterokinase cleavage site
   1577..1801    +  polyA_signal   bGH poly(A) signal: bovine growth hormone polyadenylation signal
   1805..1826    +  promoter       SV40 promoter (fragment): SV40 enhancer and early promoter
   1847..2275    +  rep_origin     f1 ori (sequence partly withheld): f1 bacteriophage origin of replication; arrow indicates direction of (+) strand synthesis
   2289..2618    +  promoter       SV40 promoter: SV40 enhancer and early promoter
   2685..3476    +  CDS            neo: KKA2_KLEPN - Also known as kan, nptII. Experimental evidence at protein level: Swiss-Prot protein existence level 1. Resistance to kanamycin, neomycin, paromomycin, ribostamycin, butirosin and gentamicin B. From Klebsiella pneumoniae.
   3500..3658    +  CDS            ble (fragment): BLE_KLEPN - Experimental evidence at protein level: Swiss-Prot protein existence level 1. Binding protein with a strong affinity to the bleomycin family of antibiotics. Binds to CL990; an antimitotic-antibiotic compound. From Klebsiella pneumoniae.
   3653..3774    +  polyA_signal   SV40 poly(A) signal: SV40 polyadenylation signal
   3847..3863    -  protein_bind   lac operator: The lac repressor binds to the lac operator to inhibit transcription in E. coli. This inhibition can be relieved by adding lactose or isopropyl-β-D-thiogalactopyranoside (IPTG). lac repressor encoded by lacI
   3871..3901    -  promoter       lac promoter: promoter for the E. coli lac operon
   3916..3937    -  protein_bind   CAP binding site: CAP binding activates transcription in the presence of cAMP. E. coli catabolite activator protein
   3950..4042    -  CDS            lacI (fragment): lac repressor; lacI; The lac repressor binds to the lac operator to inhibit transcription in E. coli. This inhibition can be relieved by adding lactose or isopropyl-β-D-thiogalactopyranoside (IPTG).
   4225..4813    -  rep_origin     ori: high-copy-number ColE1/pMB1/pBR322/pUC origin of replication
   4984..5844    -  CDS            AmpR: β-lactamase; bla; confers resistance to ampicillin, carbenicillin, and related antibiotics
   5845..5949    -  promoter       AmpR promoter: bla
>Addgene plasmid #127299 | pcDNA3.1(+)/AUG-nLuc-3XFLAG | addgene full sequence | sequence record 247054 | Addgene NGS Result
GACGGATCGGGAGATCTCCCGATCCCCTATGGTGCACTCTCAGTACAATCTGCTCTGATGCCGCATAGTT
AAGCCAGTATCTGCTCCCTGCTTGTGTGTTGGAGGTCGCTGAGTAGTGCGCGAGCAAAATTTAAGCTACA
ACAAGGCAAGGCTTGACCGACAATTGCATGAAGAATCTGCTTAGGGTTAGGCGTTTTGCGCTGCTTCGCG
ATGTACGGGCCAGATATACGCGTTGACATTGATTATTGACTAGTTATTAATAGTAATCAATTACGGGGTC
ATTAGTTCATAGCCCATATATGGAGTTCCGCGTTACATAACTTACGGTAAATGGCCCGCCTGGCTGACCG
CCCAACGACCCCCGCCCATTGACGTCAATAATGACGTATGTTCCCATAGTAACGCCAATAGGGACTTTCC
ATTGACGTCAATGGGTGGAGTATTTACGGTAAACTGCCCACTTGGCAGTACATCAAGTGTATCATATGCC
AAGTACGCCCCCTATTGACGTCAATGACGGTAAATGGCCCGCCTGGCATTATGCCCAGTACATGACCTTA
TGGGACTTTCCTACTTGGCAGTACATCTACGTATTAGTCATCGCTATTACCATGGTGATGCGGTTTTGGC
AGTACATCAATGGGCGTGGATAGCGGTTTGACTCACGGGGATTTCCAAGTCTCCACCCCATTGACGTCAA
TGGGAGTTTGTTTTGGCACCAAAATCAACGGGACTTTCCAAAATGTCGTAACAACTCCGCCCCATTGACG
CAAATGGGCGGTAGGCGTGTACGGTGGGAGGTCTATATAAGCAGAGCTCTCTGGCTAACTAGAGAACCCA
CTGCTTACTGGCTTATCGAAATTAATACGACTCACTATAGGGAGACCCAAGCTGGCTAGCGTTTAAACTT
AAGCTTGGCAATCCGGTACTGTTGGTAAATAAGCCACCATGGTCTTCACACTCGAAGATTTCGTTGGGGA
CTGGCGACAGACAGCCGGCTACAACCTGGACCAAGTCCTTGAACAGGGAGGTGTGTCCAGTTTGTTTCAG
AATCTCGGGGTGTCCGTAACTCCGATCCAAAGGATTGTCCTGAGCGGTGAAAATGGGCTGAAGATCGACA
TCCATGTCATCATCCCGTATGAAGGTCTGAGCGGCGACCAAATGGGCCAGATCGAAAAAATTTTTAAGGT
GGTGTACCCTGTGGATGATCATCACTTTAAGGTGATCCTGCACTATGGCACACTGGTAATCGACGGGGTT
ACGCCGAACATGATCGACTATTTCGGACGGCCGTATGAAGGCATCGCCGTGTTCGACGGCAAAAAGATCA
CTGTAACAGGGACCCTGTGGAACGGCAACAAAATTATCGACGAGCGCCTGATCAACCCCGACGGCTCCCT
GCTGTTCCGAGTAACCATCAACGGAGTGACCGGCTGGCGGCTGTGCGAACGCATTCTGGCGGACTACAAA
GACCATGACGGTGATTATAAAGATCATGACATCGATTACAAGGATGACGATGACAAGTAAGGCCGCGACT
CTAGAGGGCCCGTTTAAACCCGCTGATCAGCCTCGACTGTGCCTTCTAGTTGCCAGCCATCTGTTGTTTG
CCCCTCCCCCGTGCCTTCCTTGACCCTGGAAGGTGCCACTCCCACTGTCCTTTCCTAATAAAATGAGGAA
ATTGCATCGCATTGTCTGAGTAGGTGTCATTCTATTCTGGGGGGTGGGGTGGGGCAGGACAGCAAGGGGG
AGGATTGGGAAGACAATAGCAGGCATGCTGGGGATGCGGTGGGCTCTATGGCTTCTGAGGCGGAAAGAAC
CAGCTGGGGCTCTAGGGGGTATCCCC
[124 nt withheld, positions 1847-1970]
C
[91 nt withheld, positions 1972-2062]
A
[49 nt withheld, positions 2064-2112]
CCTTTGACGTTGGAGTCCACGTTCTTT
[37 nt withheld, positions 2140-2176]
ACCCTATCTCGGTCTATTCTTTTGATTTATAAGGGATTTTGCCGATTTCGGCCTATTGGTTAAAAAATGA
GCTGATTTAACAAAAATTTAACGCGAATTAATTCTGTGGAATGTGTGTCAGTTAGGGTGTGGAAAGTCCC
CAGGCTCCCCAGCAGGCAGAAGTATGCAAAGCATGCATCTCAATTAGTCAGCAACCAGGTGTGGAAAGTC
CCCAGGCTCCCCAGCAGGCAGAAGTATGCAAAGCATGCATCTCAATTAGTCAGCAACCATAGTCCCGCCC
CTAACTCCGCCCATCCCGCCCCTAACTCCGCCCAGTTCCGCCCATTCTCCGCCCCATGGCTGACTAATTT
TTTTTATTTATGCAGAGGCCGAGGCCGCCTCTGCCTCTGAGCTATTCCAGAAGTAGTGAGGAGGCTTTTT
TGGAGGCCTAGGCTTTTGCAAAAAGCTCCCGGGAGCTTGTATATCCATTTTCGGATCTGATCAAGAGACA
GGATGAGGATCGTTTCGCATGATTGAACAAGATGGATTGCACGCAGGTTCTCCGGCCGCTTGGGTGGAGA
GGCTATTCGGCTATGACTGGGCACAACAGACAATCGGCTGCTCTGATGCCGCCGTGTTCCGGCTGTCAGC
GCAGGGGCGCCCGGTTCTTTTTGTCAAGACCGACCTGTCCGGTGCCCTGAATGAACTGCAGGACGAGGCA
GCGCGGCTATCGTGGCTGGCCACGACGGGCGTTCCTTGCGCAGCTGTGCTCGACGTTGTCACTGAAGCGG
GAAGGGACTGGCTGCTATTGGGCGAAGTGCCGGGGCAGGATCTCCTGTCATCTCACCTTGCTCCTGCCGA
GAAAGTATCCATCATGGCTGATGCAATGCGGCGGCTGCATACGCTTGATCCGGCTACCTGCCCATTCGAC
CACCAAGCGAAACATCGCATCGAGCGAGCACGTACTCGGATGGAAGCCGGTCTTGTCGATCAGGATGATC
TGGACGAAGAGCATCAGGGGCTCGCGCCAGCCGAACTGTTCGCCAGGCTCAAGGCGCGCATGCCCGACGG
CGAGGATCTCGTCGTGACCCATGGCGATGCCTGCTTGCCGAATATCATGGTGGAAAATGGCCGCTTTTCT
GGATTCATCGACTGTGGCCGGCTGGGTGTGGCGGACCGCTATCAGGACATAGCGTTGGCTACCCGTGATA
TTGCTGAAGAGCTTGGCGGCGAATGGGCTGACCGCTTCCTCGTGCTTTACGGTATCGCCGCTCCCGATTC
GCAGCGCATCGCCTTCTATCGCCTTCTTGACGAGTTCTTCTGAGCGGGACTCTGGGGTTCGAAATGACCG
ACCAAGCGACGCCCAACCTGCCATCACGAGATTTCGATTCCACCGCCGCCTTCTATGAAAGGTTGGGCTT
CGGAATCGTTTTCCGGGACGCCGGCTGGATGATCCTCCAGCGCGGGGATCTCATGCTGGAGTTCTTCGCC
CACCCCAACTTGTTTATTGCAGCTTATAATGGTTACAAATAAAGCAATAGCATCACAAATTTCACAAATA
AAGCATTTTTTTCACTGCATTCTAGTTGTGGTTTGTCCAAACTCATCAATGTATCTTATCATGTCTGTAT
ACCGTCGACCTCTAGCTAGAGCTTGGCGTAATCATGGTCATAGCTGTTTCCTGTGTGAAATTGTTATCCG
CTCACAATTCCACACAACATACGAGCCGGAAGCATAAAGTGTAAAGCCTGGGGTGCCTAATGAGTGAGCT
AACTCACATTAATTGCGTTGCGCTCACTGCCCGCTTTCCAGTCGGGAAACCTGTCGTGCCAGCTGCATTA
ATGAATCGGCCAACGCGCGGGGAGAGGCGGTTTGCGTATTGGGCGCTCTTCCGCTTCCTCGCTCACTGAC
TCGCTGCGCTCGGTCGTTCGGCTGCGGCGAGCGGTATCAGCTCACTCAAAGGCGGTAATACGGTTATCCA
CAGAATCAGGGGATAACGCAGGAAAGAACATGTGAGCAAAAGGCCAGCAAAAGGCCAGGAACCGTAAAAA
GGCCGCGTTGCTGGCGTTTTTCCATAGGCTCCGCCCCCCTGACGAGCATCACAAAAATCGACGCTCAAGT
CAGAGGTGGCGAAACCCGACAGGACTATAAAGATACCAGGCGTTTCCCCCTGGAAGCTCCCTCGTGCGCT
CTCCTGTTCCGACCCTGCCGCTTACCGGATACCTGTCCGCCTTTCTCCCTTCGGGAAGCGTGGCGCTTTC
TCATAGCTCACGCTGTAGGTATCTCAGTTCGGTGTAGGTCGTTCGCTCCAAGCTGGGCTGTGTGCACGAA
CCCCCCGTTCAGCCCGACCGCTGCGCCTTATCCGGTAACTATCGTCTTGAGTCCAACCCGGTAAGACACG
ACTTATCGCCACTGGCAGCAGCCACTGGTAACAGGATTAGCAGAGCGAGGTATGTAGGCGGTGCTACAGA
GTTCTTGAAGTGGTGGCCTAACTACGGCTACACTAGAAGAACAGTATTTGGTATCTGCGCTCTGCTGAAG
CCAGTTACCTTCGGAAAAAGAGTTGGTAGCTCTTGATCCGGCAAACAAACCACCGCTGGTAGCGGTGGTT
TTTTTGTTTGCAAGCAGCAGATTACGCGCAGAAAAAAAGGATCTCAAGAAGATCCTTTGATCTTTTCTAC
GGGGTCTGACGCTCAGTGGAACGAAAACTCACGTTAAGGGATTTTGGTCATGAGATTATCAAAAAGGATC
TTCACCTAGATCCTTTTAAATTAAAAATGAAGTTTTAAATCAATCTAAAGTATATATGAGTAAACTTGGT
CTGACAGTTACCAATGCTTAATCAGTGAGGCACCTATCTCAGCGATCTGTCTATTTCGTTCATCCATAGT
TGCCTGACTCCCCGTCGTGTAGATAACTACGATACGGGAGGGCTTACCATCTGGCCCCAGTGCTGCAATG
ATACCGCGAGACCCACGCTCACCGGCTCCAGATTTATCAGCAATAAACCAGCCAGCCGGAAGGGCCGAGC
GCAGAAGTGGTCCTGCAACTTTATCCGCCTCCATCCAGTCTATTAATTGTTGCCGGGAAGCTAGAGTAAG
TAGTTCGCCAGTTAATAGTTTGCGCAACGTTGTTGCCATTGCTACAGGCATCGTGGTGTCACGCTCGTCG
TTTGGTATGGCTTCATTCAGCTCCGGTTCCCAACGATCAAGGCGAGTTACATGATCCCCCATGTTGTGCA
AAAAAGCGGTTAGCTCCTTCGGTCCTCCGATCGTTGTCAGAAGTAAGTTGGCCGCAGTGTTATCACTCAT
GGTTATGGCAGCACTGCATAATTCTCTTACTGTCATGCCATCCGTAAGATGCTTTTCTGTGACTGGTGAG
TACTCAACCAAGTCATTCTGAGAATAGTGTATGCGGCGACCGAGTTGCTCTTGCCCGGCGTCAATACGGG
ATAATACCGCGCCACATAGCAGAACTTTAAAAGTGCTCATCATTGGAAAACGTTCTTCGGGGCGAAAACT
CTCAAGGATCTTACCGCTGTTGAGATCCAGTTCGATGTAACCCACTCGTGCACCCAACTGATCTTCAGCA
TCTTTTACTTTCACCAGCGTTTCTGGGTGAGCAAAAACAGGAAGGCAAAATGCCGCAAAAAAGGGAATAA
GGGCGACACGGAAATGTTGAATACTCATACTCTTCCTTTTTCAATATTATTGAAGCATTTATCAGGGTTA
TTGTCTCATGAGCGGATACATATTTGAATGTATTTAGAAAAATAAACAAATAGGGGTTCCGCGCACATTT
CCCCGAAAAGTGCCACCTGACGTC
